Addgene plasmid #131608: pMXs-HOXA9
Purpose: expression of human HOXA9 in mammalian cells
Depositing lab: Kateri Moore & Filipe Pereira. Depositing organization: Icahn School of Medicine at Mount Sinai. Publication: Induction of a hemogenic program in mouse fibroblasts. Pereira CF, Chang B, Qiu J, Niu X, Papatsenko D, Hendry CE, Clark NR, Nomura-Kitabayashi A, Kovacic JC, Ma'ayan A, Schaniel C, Lemischka IR, Moore K. Cell Stem Cell. 2013 Aug 1;13(2):205-18. doi: 10.1016/j.stem.2013.05.024. Epub 2013 Jun 13. PubMed 23770078.
Backbone
  Vector backbone: pMXs
  Backbone size w/o insert (bp): 4600
  Total vector size (bp): 5400
  Vector type: Mammalian Expression, Retroviral
Growth in bacteria
  Bacterial resistance: Ampicillin, 100 μg/mL
  Growth temperature: 37°C
  Growth strain: NEB Stable
  Copy number: High Copy
Gene/Insert
  Gene/Insert name: HOXA9
  Species: H. sapiens (human)
  Insert size (bp): 800
  Entrez Gene: HOXA9 (a.k.a. ABD-B, HOX1, HOX1.7, HOX1G)
  Cloning method: Restriction Enzyme; 5′ cloning site EcoRI (unknown if destroyed); 3′ cloning site BamHI (unknown if destroyed)
  Sequencing primers: 5′ gacggcatcgcagcttggat
Terms and licenses: Academic/Nonprofit Terms; Industry Terms: Not Available to Industry
How to cite: pMXs-HOXA9 was a gift from Kateri Moore & Filipe Pereira (Addgene plasmid # 131608 ; http://n2t.net/addgene:131608 ; RRID:Addgene_131608)
