[The description below was written by a language model from this plasmid's Addgene catalogue record and pLannotate feature annotations shown in this document.]
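Description:
pMXs-HOXA9 is a Moloney murine leukemia virus (MMLV)-based retroviral expression plasmid, built on the pMXs backbone, for delivering and expressing HOXA9 in mammalian cells. The catalogue lists a total size of about 5.4 kb, consistent with the 5,473 nt sequenced record. In bacteria it is maintained through a high-copy ColE1/pUC-type origin and selected with ampicillin via the β-lactamase gene and its native bla promoter. A short lacI fragment in the backbone appears to be a cloning remnant with no functional role.

The retroviral cassette begins with a 5′ MMLV LTR, which supplies the promoter activity that drives transcription of the viral genome and the insert; no separate internal promoter is annotated. Downstream lie the MMLV packaging signal (with a short stretch also matching the MESV Ψ), a truncated gag segment lacking its start codon that extends the packaging signal, and a pol-derived region carrying the splice acceptor. The roughly 800 bp HOXA9 coding sequence follows a multiple cloning site fragment, having been inserted between EcoRI and BamHI sites, and the cassette ends with the 3′ LTR. No tag, reporter or mammalian selection marker is annotated. Because gag, pol and env are absent, viral particles must be produced in packaging cells that supply these functions in trans, after which the LTR-flanked cassette integrates into target cell genomes.

The catalogue states that the insert is human HOXA9, whereas the automated annotation matched the open reading frame to the mouse Hoxa9 protein. This may simply reflect the high conservation of this homeodomain transcription factor, but the record does not resolve it. The associated publication concerns induction of a hemogenic program in mouse fibroblasts, suggesting use in transcription factor-mediated reprogramming experiments.
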