Features (pLannotate 1.2.2; 13 found; start..end, strand, type, name):
      1..594     +  LTR            LTR: long terminal repeat from Moloney murine leukemia virus
    657..856     +  misc_feature   MMLV Ψ: packaging signal of Moloney murine leukemia virus (MMLV)
    908..996     +  misc_feature   MESV Ψ (fragment): packaging signal of murine embryonic stem cell virus
   1073..1489    +  CDS            gag (truncated): truncated Moloney murine leukemia virus (MMLV) gag gene lacking the start codon
   1499..1873    +  misc_feature   pol region: Moloney murine leukemia virus (MMLV) pol region containing the splice acceptor site
   1897..1921    +  misc_feature   MCS (fragment): multiple cloning site
   1928..2740    +  CDS            Hoxa9: HXA9_MOUSE - Also known as Hox-1.7, Hoxa-9. Experimental evidence at protein level: Swiss-Prot protein existence level 1. Sequence-specific transcription factor which is part of a developmental regulatory system that provides cells with specific positional identities on the anterior-posterior axis. Required for induction of E-selectin and VCAM-1, on the endothelial cells surface at sites of inflammation (By similarity). From Mus musculus (Mouse).
   2835..2956    +  LTR            3' LTR (ΔU3) (fragment): self-inactivating 3' long terminal repeat (LTR) from Moloney murine leukemia virus
   2957..3426    +  LTR            LTR: long terminal repeat from Moloney murine leukemia virus
   3492..3544    -  CDS            lacI (fragment): lac repressor; lacI; The lac repressor binds to the lac operator to inhibit transcription in E. coli. This inhibition can be relieved by adding lactose or isopropyl-β-D-thiogalactopyranoside (IPTG).
   3727..4315    -  rep_origin     ori: high-copy-number ColE1/pMB1/pBR322/pUC origin of replication
   4479..5339    -  CDS            AmpR: β-lactamase; bla; confers resistance to ampicillin, carbenicillin, and related antibiotics
   5340..5444    -  promoter       AmpR promoter: bla
>Addgene plasmid #131608 | pMXs-HOXA9 | addgene full sequence | sequence record 265954 | Addgene NGS Result
AATGAAAGACCCCACCTGTAGGTTTGGCAAGCTAGCTTAAGTAACGCCATTTTGCAAGGCATGGAAAAAT
ACATAACTGAGAATAGAAAAGTTCAGATCAAGGTCAGGAACAGATGGAACAGCTGAATATGGGCCAAACA
GGATATCTGTGGTAAGCAGTTCCTGCCCCGGCTCAGGGCCAAGAACAGATGGAACAGCTGAATATGGGCC
AAACAGGATATCTGTGGTAAGCAGTTCCTGCCCCGGCTCAGGGCCAAGAACAGATGGTCCCCAGATGCGG
TCCAGCCCTCAGCAGTTTCTAGAGAACCATCAGATGTTTCCAGGGTGCCCCAAGGACCTGAAATGACCCT
GTGCCTTATTTGAACTAACCAATCAGTTCGCTTCTCGCTTCTGTTCGCGCGCTTCTGCTCCCCGAGCTCA
ATAAAAGAGCCCACAACCCCTCACTCGGCGCGCCAGTCCTCCGATTGACTGAGTCGCCCGGGTACCCGTG
TATCCAATAAACCCTCTTGCAGTTGCATCCGACTTGTGGTCTCGCTGTTCCTTGGGAGGGTCTCCTCTGA
GTGATTGACTACCCGTCAGCGGGGGTCTTTCATTTGGGGGCTCGTCCGGGATCGGGAGACCCCTGCCCAG
GGACCACCGACCCACCACCGGGAGGTAAGCTGGCCAGCAACTTATCTGTGTCTGTCCGATTGTCTAGTGT
CTATGACTGATTTTATGCGCCTGCGTCGGTACTAGTTAGCTAACTAGCTCTGTATCTGGCGGACCCGTGG
TGGAACTGACGAGTTCGGAACACCCGGCCGCAACCCTGGGAGACGTCCCAGGGACTTCGGGGGCCGTTTT
TGTGGCCCGACCTGAGTCCAAAAATCCCGATCGTTTTGGACTCTTTGGTGCACCCCCCTAATAGGAGGGA
TATGTGGTTCTGGTAGGAGACGAGAACCTAAAACAGTTCCCGCCTCCGTCTGAATTTTTGCTTTCGGTTT
GGGACCGAAGCCGCGCCGCGCGTCTTGTCTGCTGCAGCATCGTTCTGTGTTGTCTCTGTCTGACTGTGTT
TCTGTATTTGTCTGAAAATTAGGGCCAGACTGTTACCACTCCCTTAAGTTTGACCTTAGGTCACTGGAAA
GATGTCGAGCGGATCGCTCACAACCAGTCGGTAGATGTCAAGAAGAGACGTTGGGTTACCTTCTGCTCTG
CAGAATGGCCAACCTTTAACGTCGGATGGCCGCGAGACGGCACCTTTAACCGAGACCTCATCACCCAGGT
TAAGATCAAGGTCTTTTCACCTGGCCCGCATGGACACCCAGACCAGGTCCCCTACATCGTGACCTGGGAA
GCCTTGGCTTTTGACCCCCCTCCCTGGGTCAAGCCCTTTGTACACCCTAAGCCTCCGCCTCCTCTTCCTC
CATCCGCCCCGTCTCTCCCCCTTGAACCTCCTCGTTCGACCCCGCCTCGATCCTCCCTTTATCCAGCCCT
CACTCCTTCTCTAGGCGCCCCCATATGGCCATATGAGATCTTATATGGGGCACCCCCGCCCCTTGTAAAC
TTCCCTGACCCTGACATGACAAGAGTTACTAACAGCCCCTCTCTCCAAGCTCACTTACAGGCTCTCTACT
TAGTCCAGCACGAAGTCTGGAGACCTCTGGCGGCAGCCTACCAAGAACAACTGGACCGACCGGTGGTACC
TCACCCTTACCGAGTCGGCGACACAGTGTGGGTCCGCCGACACCAGACTAAGAACCTAGAACCTCGCTGG
AAAGGACCTTACACAGTCCTGCTGACCACCCCCACCGCCCTCAAAGTAGACGGCATCGCAGCTTGGATAC
ACGCCGCCCACGTGAAGGCTGCCGACCCCGGGGGTGGACCATCCTCTAGACTGCCGGATCTAGCTAGTTA
ATTAAGGATCTCGAGCTCAAGCTTCGAATTCGCTAGCATGGCCACCACCGGGGCCCTGGGCAACTACTAT
GTGGACTCCTTCCTGCTGGGCGCCGACGCTGCTGATGAGCTGGGTGCGGGACGCTACGCTCCAGGGACCC
TGGGTCAACCCCCAAGGCAGGCGGCAGCTCTTGCCGAACACCCCGACTTCAGTCCTTGCAGCTTCCAGTC
CAAGGCGGCGGTGTTTGGTGCCTCGTGGAACCCAGTGCACGCGGCGGGCGCCAATGCGGTGCCTGCTGCA
GTGTATCATCACCACCACCACCCCTACGTGCATCCCCAGGCGCCCGTGGCGGCGGCGGCGCCGGACGGCA
GGTATATGCGCTCCTGGCTGGAACCCACGCCCGGTGCGCTCTCCTTCGCGGGCTTACCCTCCAGCCGGCC
TTATGGCATTAAACCTGAACCGCTCTCGGCCAGAAGGGGTGACTGTCCCACGCTTGACACTCACACTTTG
TCCCTGACTGACTATGCTTGTGGTTCTCCTCCAGTTGATAGAGAAAAACAACCCAGCGAAGGCGCCTTCT
CCGAAAACAATGCCGAGAATGAGAGCGGCGGAGACAAGCCCCCCATCGATCCCAATAACCCGGCTGCCAA
CTGGCTACATGCTCGCTCCACTCGGAAGAAGCGATGCCCCTACACAAAACACCAGACGCTGGAACTGGAG
AAGGAGTTTCTGTTTAACATGTACCTCACACGGGACCGCAGGTACGAGGTGGCCCGGCTGCTCAACCTCA
CCGAAAGGCAGGTCAAGATCTGGTTCCAGAACCGCAGGATGAAAATGAAGAAAATCAACAAGGACCGAGC
AAAAGACGAGTGAGCTAGCGTTAACTGGATCCGTTAACGCGGCCGCCAGCACAGTGGTCGACGATAAAAT
AAAAGATTTTATTTAGTCTCCAGAAAAAGGGGGGAATGAAAGACCCCACCTGTAGGTTTGGCAAGCTAGC
TTAAGTAACGCCATTTTGCAAGGCATGGAAAAATACATAACTGAGAATAGAGAAGTTCAGATCAAGGTCA
GGAACAGATGGAACAGCTGAATATGGGCCAAACAGGATATCTGTGGTAAGCAGTTCCTGCCCCGGCTCAG
GGCCAAGAACAGATGGAACAGCTGAATATGGGCCAAACAGGATATCTGTGGTAAGCAGTTCCTGCCCCGG
CTCAGGGCCAAGAACAGATGGTCCCCAGATGCGGTCCAGCCCTCAGCAGTTTCTAGAGAACCATCAGATG
TTTCCAGGGTGCCCCAAGGACCTGAAATGACCCTGTGCCTTATTTGAACTAACCAATCAGTTCGCTTCTC
GCTTCTGTTCGCGCGCTTCTGCTCCCCGAGCTCAATAAAAGAGCCCACAACCCCTCACTCGGGGCGCCAG
TCCTCCGATTGACTGAGTCGCCCGGGTACCCGTGTATCCAATAAACCCTCTTGCAGTTGCATCCGACTTG
TGGTCTCGCTGTTCCTTGGGAGGGTCTCCTCTGAGTGATTGACTACCCGTCAGCGGGGGTCTTTCACATG
CAGCATGTATCAAAATTAATTTGGTTTTTTTTCTTAAGTATTTACATTAAATGGCCATAGTTGCATTAAT
GAATCGGCCAACGCGCGGGGAGAGGCGGTTTGCGTATTGGGCGCTCTTCCGCTTCCTCGCTCACTGACTC
GCTGCGCTCGGTCGTTCGGCTGCGGCGAGCGGTATCAGCTCACTCAAAGGCGGTAATACGGTTATCCACA
GAATCAGGGGATAACGCAGGAAAGAACATGTGAGCAAAAGGCCAGCAAAAGGCCAGGAACCGTAAAAAGG
CCGCGTTGCTGGCGTTTTTCCATAGGCTCCGCCCCCCTGACGAGCATCACAAAAATCGACGCTCAAGTCA
GAGGTGGCGAAACCCGACAGGACTATAAAGATACCAGGCGTTTCCCCCTGGAAGCTCCCTCGTGCGCTCT
CCTGTTCCGACCCTGCCGCTTACCGGATACCTGTCCGCCTTTCTCCCTTCGGGAAGCGTGGCGCTTTCTC
ATAGCTCACGCTGTAGGTATCTCAGTTCGGTGTAGGTCGTTCGCTCCAAGCTGGGCTGTGTGCACGAACC
CCCCGTTCAGCCCGACCGCTGCGCCTTATCCGGTAACTATCGTCTTGAGTCCAACCCGGTAAGACACGAC
TTATCGCCACTGGCAGCAGCCACTGGTAACAGGATTAGCAGAGCGAGGTATGTAGGCGGTGCTACAGAGT
TCTTGAAGTGGTGGCCTAACTACGGCTACACTAGAAGAACAGTATTTGGTATCTGCGCTCTGCTGAAGCC
AGTTACCTTCGGAAAAAGAGTTGGTAGCTCTTGATCCGGCAAACAAACCACCGCTGGTAGCGGTGGTTTT
TTTGTTTGCAAGCAGCAGATTACGCGCAGAAAAAAAGGATCTCAAGAAGATCCTTTGATCTTTTCTACGG
GGTCTGACGCTCAGTGGAACGAAAACTCACGTTAAGGGATTTTGGTCATGAGATTATCAAAAAGGATCTT
CACCTAGATCCTTTTGCGGCCGGCCGCAAATCAATCTAAAGTATATATGAGTAAACTTGGTCTGACAGTT
ACCAATGCTTAATCAGTGAGGCACCTATCTCAGCGATCTGTCTATTTCGTTCATCCATAGTTGCCTGACT
CCCCGTCGTGTAGATAACTACGATACGGGAGGGCTTACCATCTGGCCCCAGTGCTGCAATGATACCGCGA
GACCCACGCTCACCGGCTCCAGATTTATCAGCAATAAACCAGCCAGCCGGAAGGGCCGAGCGCAGAAGTG
GTCCTGCAACTTTATCCGCCTCCATCCAGTCTATTAATTGTTGCCGGGAAGCTAGAGTAAGTAGTTCGCC
AGTTAATAGTTTGCGCAACGTTGTTGCCATTGCTACAGGCATCGTGGTGTCACGCTCGTCGTTTGGTATG
GCTTCATTCAGCTCCGGTTCCCAACGATCAAGGCGAGTTACATGATCCCCCATGTTGTGCAAAAAAGCGG
TTAGCTCCTTCGGTCCTCCGATCGTTGTCAGAAGTAAGTTGGCCGCAGTGTTATCACTCATGGTTATGGC
AGCACTGCATAATTCTCTTACTGTCATGCCATCCGTAAGATGCTTTTCTGTGACTGGTGAGTACTCAACC
AAGTCATTCTGAGAATAGTGTATGCGGCGACCGAGTTGCTCTTGCCCGGCGTCAATACGGGATAATACCG
CGCCACATAGCAGAACTTTAAAAGTGCTCATCATTGGAAAACGTTCTTCGGGGCGAAAACTCTCAAGGAT
CTTACCGCTGTTGAGATCCAGTTCGATGTAACCCACTCGTGCACCCAACTGATCTTCAGCATCTTTTACT
TTCACCAGCGTTTCTGGGTGAGCAAAAACAGGAAGGCAAAATGCCGCAAAAAAGGGAATAAGGGCGACAC
GGAAATGTTGAATACTCATACTCTTCCTTTTTCAATATTATTGAAGCATTTATCAGGGTTATTGTCTCAT
GAGCGGATACATATTTGAATGTATTTAGAAAAATAAACAAATAGGGGTTCCGCGCACATTTCCCCGAAAA
GTGCCACCTGCAT
